Addgene plasmid #202733: mCherry-FKBP-PIP4K2AD273K
Purpose: expresses recruitable fluorescent protein-tagged enzyme
Depositing lab: Gerry Hammond. Depositing organization: University of Pittsburgh (University, School of Medicine, and Cancer Institute). Publication: A novel homeostatic mechanism tunes PI(4,5)P2-dependent signaling at the plasma membrane. Wills RC, Doyle CP, Zewe JP, Pacheco J, Hansen SD, Hammond GRV. J Cell Sci. 2023 Aug 3:jcs.261494. doi: 10.1242/jcs.261494. PubMed 37534432.
Backbone
  Vector backbone: pmCherry-C1
  Vector type: Mammalian Expression
Growth in bacteria
  Bacterial resistance: Kanamycin, 50 μg/mL
  Growth temperature: 37°C
  Growth strain: DH5alpha
  Copy number: High Copy
Gene/Insert
  Gene/Insert name: mCherry:FKBP1A(3-108):[GGSA]4GG:PIP4K2A (D266K)
  Species: H. sapiens (human)
  Entrez Gene: PIP4K2A (a.k.a. PI5P4KA, PIP5K2A, PIP5KII-alpha, PIP5KIIA, PIPK); FKBP1A (a.k.a. FKBP-12, FKBP-1A, FKBP1, FKBP12, PKC12, PKCI2, PPIASE)
  Cloning method: Gibson Cloning
Terms and licenses: Academic/Nonprofit Terms; Industry Terms: Not Available to Industry
Depositor comments: Please visit https://www.biorxiv.org/content/10.1101/2022.06.30.498262v3 for bioRxiv preprint.
How to cite: mCherry-FKBP-PIP4K2AD273K was a gift from Gerry Hammond (Addgene plasmid # 202733 ; http://n2t.net/addgene:202733 ; RRID:Addgene_202733)
