[The description below was written by a language model from this plasmid's Addgene catalogue record and pLannotate feature annotations shown in this document.]
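Description:
mCherry-FKBP-PIP4K2AD273K is a mammalian expression plasmid of about 6.4 kb built on the pmCherry-C1 backbone. It is maintained in E. coli as a high-copy plasmid through a ColE1/pUC-type origin and selected with kanamycin. The Tn5 NeoR/KanR gene is served by two promoters: a bacterial bla (AmpR) promoter for expression in E. coli and the SV40 enhancer/early promoter for expression in mammalian cells, where it can confer G418 resistance. This marker cassette ends in an HSV TK polyadenylation signal. An f1 origin is also present. The short ble, bGH poly(A) and SV40 large T antigen hits in the annotation are only fragments and are probably backbone remnants rather than functional parts.

The payload is a single fusion open reading frame driven by the CMV immediate-early enhancer and promoter and terminated by the SV40 poly(A) signal. From the N-terminus it contains mCherry, residues 3–108 of human FKBP1A (FKBP12), a flexible [GGSA]4GG linker, and human PIP4K2A, the kinase that converts PtdIns5P to PtdIns(4,5)P2. The kinase carries a point substitution, but the record is inconsistent about its position: the plasmid name gives D273K and the insert field gives D266K. The record also does not state what effect the mutation has.

The stated purpose is to express a recruitable, fluorescently tagged enzyme. FKBP fusions are generally used for chemically induced dimerization, in which rapamycin bridges FKBP to an FRB domain anchored at a chosen membrane, and mCherry allows the relocation to be followed by imaging. The FRB partner would have to come from a separate construct. The associated publication concerns homeostatic control of PI(4,5)P2-dependent signalling at the plasma membrane.
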