Features (pLannotate 1.2.2; 17 found; start..end, strand, type, name):
     21..378     +  promoter       SV40 promoter: SV40 enhancer and early promoter
    413..1207    +  CDS            NeoR/KanR: aminoglycoside phosphotransferase from Tn5; aph(3')-II (or nptII); confers resistance to neomycin, kanamycin, and G418 (Geneticin®)
   1228..1380    +  CDS            ble (fragment): BLE_KLEPN - Experimental evidence at protein level: Swiss-Prot protein existence level 1. Binding protein with a strong affinity to the bleomycin family of antibiotics. Binds to CL990; an antimitotic-antibiotic compound. From Klebsiella pneumoniae.
   1439..1486    +  polyA_signal   HSV TK poly(A) signal: herpes simplex virus thymidine kinase polyadenylation signal (Cole and Stacy, 1985)
   1577..1593    -  polyA_signal   bGH poly(A) signal (fragment): bovine growth hormone polyadenylation signal
   1815..2403    +  rep_origin     ori: high-copy-number ColE1/pMB1/pBR322/pUC origin of replication
   2578..2881    +  enhancer       CMV enhancer: human cytomegalovirus immediate early enhancer
   2882..3085    +  promoter       CMV promoter: human cytomegalovirus (CMV) immediate early promoter
   3130..3837    +  CDS            mCherry: mCherry is a basic (constitutively fluorescent) red fluorescent protein published in 2004, derived from Discosoma sp.. It is reported to be a very rapidly-maturing monomer with low acid sensitivity.
   3838..3855    +  misc_feature   MCS (fragment): multiple cloning site
   3896..4218    +  CDS            FKBP (fragment): human FK506-binding protein FKBP12
   4282..4311    +  misc_feature   MCS (fragment): multiple cloning site
   4312..5529    +  CDS            PIP4K2A: PI42A_HUMAN - Also known as PI5P4KA, PIP5K2, PIP5K2A. Experimental evidence at protein level: Swiss-Prot protein existence level 1. Catalyzes the phosphorylation of phosphatidylinositol 5- phosphate (PtdIns5P) on the fourth hydroxyl of the myo-inositol ring, to form phosphatidylinositol 4,5-bisphosphate (PtdIns(4,5)P2) (PubMed:9367159, PubMed:23326584). Has both ATP- and GTP-dependent kinase activities (PubMed:26774281). May exert its function by regulating the levels of PtdIns5P, which functions in the cytosol by increasing AKT activity and in the nucleus signals through ING2 (PubMed:18364242
   5555..5639    +  CDS            large T antigen (fragment): large T antigen from SV40 (simian virus 40)
   5662..5783    +  polyA_signal   SV40 poly(A) signal: SV40 polyadenylation signal
   5817..6245    -  rep_origin     f1 ori (sequence partly withheld): f1 bacteriophage origin of replication; arrow indicates direction of (+) strand synthesis
   6272..19      +  promoter       AmpR promoter (across the origin): bla
>Addgene plasmid #202733 | mCherry-FKBP-PIP4K2AD273K | addgene full sequence | sequence record 399146 | Addgene NGS Result
ATATTGAAAAAGGAAGAGTCCTGAGGCGGAAAGAACCAGCTGTGGAATGTGTGTCAGTTAGGGTGTGGAA
AGTCCCCAGGCTCCCCAGCAGGCAGAAGTATGCAAAGCATGCATCTCAATTAGTCAGCAACCAGGTGTGG
AAAGTCCCCAGGCTCCCCAGCAGGCAGAAGTATGCAAAGCATGCATCTCAATTAGTCAGCAACCATAGTC
CCGCCCCTAACTCCGCCCATCCCGCCCCTAACTCCGCCCAGTTCCGCCCATTCTCCGCCCCATGGCTGAC
TAATTTTTTTTATTTATGCAGAGGCCGAGGCCGCCTCGGCCTCTGAGCTATTCCAGAAGTAGTGAGGAGG
CTTTTTTGGAGGCCTAGGCTTTTGCAAAGATCGATCAAGAGACAGGATGAGGATCGTTTCGCATGATTGA
ACAAGATGGATTGCACGCAGGTTCTCCGGCCGCTTGGGTGGAGAGGCTATTCGGCTATGACTGGGCACAA
CAGACAATCGGCTGCTCTGATGCCGCCGTGTTCCGGCTGTCAGCGCAGGGGCGCCCGGTTCTTTTTGTCA
AGACCGACCTGTCCGGTGCCCTGAATGAACTGCAAGACGAGGCAGCGCGGCTATCGTGGCTGGCCACGAC
GGGCGTTCCTTGCGCAGCTGTGCTCGACGTTGTCACTGAAGCGGGAAGGGACTGGCTGCTATTGGGCGAA
GTGCCGGGGCAGGATCTCCTGTCATCTCACCTTGCTCCTGCCGAGAAAGTATCCATCATGGCTGATGCAA
TGCGGCGGCTGCATACGCTTGATCCGGCTACCTGCCCATTCGACCACCAAGCGAAACATCGCATCGAGCG
AGCACGTACTCGGATGGAAGCCGGTCTTGTCGATCAGGATGATCTGGACGAAGAGCATCAGGGGCTCGCG
CCAGCCGAACTGTTCGCCAGGCTCAAGGCGAGCATGCCCGACGGCGAGGATCTCGTCGTGACCCATGGCG
ATGCCTGCTTGCCGAATATCATGGTGGAAAATGGCCGCTTTTCTGGATTCATCGACTGTGGCCGGCTGGG
TGTGGCGGACCGCTATCAGGACATAGCGTTGGCTACCCGTGATATTGCTGAAGAGCTTGGCGGCGAATGG
GCTGACCGCTTCCTCGTGCTTTACGGTATCGCCGCTCCCGATTCGCAGCGCATCGCCTTCTATCGCCTTC
TTGACGAGTTCTTCTGAGCGGGACTCTGGGGTTCGAAATGACCGACCAAGCGACGCCCAACCTGCCATCA
CGAGATTTCGATTCCACCGCCGCCTTCTATGAAAGGTTGGGCTTCGGAATCGTTTTCCGGGACGCCGGCT
GGATGATCCTCCAGCGCGGGGATCTCATGCTGGAGTTCTTCGCCCACCCTAGGGGGAGGCTAACTGAAAC
ACGGAAGGAGACAATACCGGAAGGAACCCGCGCTATGACGGCAATAAAAAGACAGAATAAAACGCACGGT
GTTGGGTCGTTTGTTCATAAACGCGGGGTTCGGTCCCAGGGCTGGCACTCTGTCGATACCCCACCGAGAC
CCCATTGGGGCCAATACGCCCGCGTTTCTTCCTTTTCCCCACCCCACCCCCCAAGTTCGGGTGAAGGCCC
AGGGCTCGCAGCCAACGTCGGGGCGGCAGGCCCTGCCATAGCCTCAGGTTACTCATATATACTTTAGATT
GATTTAAAACTTCATTTTTAATTTAAAAGGATCTAGGTGAAGATCCTTTTTGATAATCTCATGACCAAAA
TCCCTTAACGTGAGTTTTCGTTCCACTGAGCGTCAGACCCCGTAGAAAAGATCAAAGGATCTTCTTGAGA
TCCTTTTTTTCTGCGCGTAATCTGCTGCTTGCAAACAAAAAAACCACCGCTACCAGCGGTGGTTTGTTTG
CCGGATCAAGAGCTACCAACTCTTTTTCCGAAGGTAACTGGCTTCAGCAGAGCGCAGATACCAAATACTG
TTCTTCTAGTGTAGCCGTAGTTAGGCCACCACTTCAAGAACTCTGTAGCACCGCCTACATACCTCGCTCT
GCTAATCCTGTTACCAGTGGCTGCTGCCAGTGGCGATAAGTCGTGTCTTACCGGGTTGGACTCAAGACGA
TAGTTACCGGATAAGGCGCAGCGGTCGGGCTGAACGGGGGGTTCGTGCACACAGCCCAGCTTGGAGCGAA
CGACCTACACCGAACTGAGATACCTACAGCGTGAGCTATGAGAAAGCGCCACGCTTCCCGAAGGGAGAAA
GGCGGACAGGTATCCGGTAAGCGGCAGGGTCGGAACAGGAGAGCGCACGAGGGAGCTTCCAGGGGGAAAC
GCCTGGTATCTTTATAGTCCTGTCGGGTTTCGCCACCTCTGACTTGAGCGTCGATTTTTGTGATGCTCGT
CAGGGGGGCGGAGCCTATGGAAAAACGCCAGCAACGCGGCCTTTTTACGGTTCCTGGCCTTTTGCTGGCC
TTTTGCTCACATGTTCTTTCCTGCGTTATCCCCTGATTCTGTGGATAACCGTATTACCGCCATGCATTAG
TTATTAATAGTAATCAATTACGGGGTCATTAGTTCATAGCCCATATATGGAGTTCCGCGTTACATAACTT
ACGGTAAATGGCCCGCCTGGCTGACCGCCCAACGACCCCCGCCCATTGACGTCAATAATGACGTATGTTC
CCATAGTAACGCCAATAGGGACTTTCCATTGACGTCAATGGGTGGAGTATTTACGGTAAACTGCCCACTT
GGCAGTACATCAAGTGTATCATATGCCAAGTACGCCCCCTATTGACGTCAATGACGGTAAATGGCCCGCC
TGGCATTATGCCCAGTACATGACCTTATGGGACTTTCCTACTTGGCAGTACATCTACGTATTAGTCATCG
CTATTACCATGGTGATGCGGTTTTGGCAGTACATCAATGGGCGTGGATAGCGGTTTGACTCACGGGGATT
TCCAAGTCTCCACCCCATTGACGTCAATGGGAGTTTGTTTTGGCACCAAAATCAACGGGACTTTCCAAAA
TGTCGTAACAACTCCGCCCCATTGACGCAAATGGGCGGTAGGCGTGTACGGTGGGAGGTCTATATAAGCA
GAGCTGGTTTAGTGAACCGTCAGATCCGCTAGCGCTACCGGTCGCCACCATGGTGAGCAAGGGCGAGGAG
GATAACATGGCCATCATCAAGGAGTTCATGCGCTTCAAGGTGCACATGGAGGGCTCCGTGAACGGCCACG
AGTTCGAGATCGAGGGCGAGGGCGAGGGCCGCCCCTACGAGGGCACCCAGACCGCCAAGCTGAAGGTGAC
CAAGGGTGGCCCCCTGCCCTTCGCCTGGGACATCCTGTCCCCTCAGTTCATGTACGGCTCCAAGGCCTAC
GTGAAGCACCCCGCCGACATCCCCGACTACTTGAAGCTGTCCTTCCCCGAGGGCTTCAAGTGGGAGCGCG
TGATGAACTTCGAGGACGGCGGCGTGGTGACCGTGACCCAGGACTCCTCCCTGCAGGACGGCGAGTTCAT
CTACAAGGTGAAGCTGCGCGGCACCAACTTCCCCTCCGACGGCCCCGTAATGCAGAAGAAGACCATGGGC
TGGGAGGCCTCCTCCGAGCGGATGTACCCCGAGGACGGCGCCCTGAAGGGCGAGATCAAGCAGAGGCTGA
AGCTGAAGGACGGCGGCCACTACGACGCTGAGGTCAAGACCACCTACAAGGCCAAGAAGCCCGTGCAGCT
GCCCGGCGCCTACAACGTCAACATCAAGTTGGACATCACCTCCCACAACGAGGACTACACCATCGTGGAA
CAGTACGAACGCGCCGAGGGCCGCCACTCCACCGGCGGCATGGACGAGCTGTACAAGTCCGGACTCAGAT
CTCGAAGCGCGGCCGCGGGAGCAGGAGGAGCAGCTCGAGCGGCGCTGGGAGTGCAGGTGGAAACCATCTC
CCCAGGAGACGGGCGCACCTTCCCCAAGCGCGGCCAGACCTGCGTGGTGCACTACACCGGGATGCTTGAA
GATGGAAAGAAATTTGATTCCTCCCGGGACAGAAACAAGCCCTTTAAGTTTATGCTAGGCAAGCAGGAGG
TGATCCGAGGCTGGGAAGAAGGGGTTGCCCAGATGAGTGTGGGTCAGAGAGCCAAACTGACTATATCTCC
AGATTATGCCTATGGTGCCACTGGGCACCCAGGCATCATCCCACCACATGCCACTCTCGTCTTCGATGTG
GAGCTTCTAAAACTGGAAAGTGCTGGTGGTAGTGCTGGTGGTAGTGCTGGTGGTAGTGCTGGTGGTAGTG
CTGGTGGTCCGCGAGCTCAAGCTTCGAATTCTGCAGTCGACATGGCGACCCCCGGCAACCTAGGGTCCTC
CGTCCTGGCGAGCAAGACCAAGACCAAGAAGAAGCACTTCGTAGCGCAGAAAGTGAAGCTGTTTCGGGCC
AGCGACCCGCTGCTCAGCGTCCTCATGTGGGGGGTAAACCACTCGATCAATGAACTGAGCCATGTTCAAA
TCCCTGTTATGTTGATGCCAGATGACTTCAAAGCCTATTCAAAAATAAAGGTGGACAATCACCTTTTTAA
CAAAGAAAACATGCCGAGCCATTTCAAGTTTAAGGAATACTGCCCGATGGTCTTCCGTAACCTGCGGGAG
AGGTTTGGAATTGATGATCAAGATTTCCAGAATTCCCTGACCAGGAGCGCACCCCTCCCCAACGACTCCC
AGGCCCGCAGTGGAGCTCGTTTTCACACTTCCTACGACAAAAGATACATCATCAAGACTATTACCAGTGA
AGACGTGGCCGAAATGCACAACATCCTGAAGAAATACCACCAGTACATAGTGGAATGTCATGGGATCACC
CTTCTTCCCCAGTTCTTGGGCATGTACCGGCTTAATGTTGATGGAGTTGAAATATATGTGATAGTTACAA
GAAATGTATTCAGCCACCGTTTGTCTGTGTATAGGAAATACGACTTAAAGGGCTCTACAGTGGCTAGAGA
AGCTAGTGACAAAGAAAAGGCCAAAGAACTGCCAACTCTGAAAGATAATGATTTCATTAATGAGGGCCAA
AAGATTTATATTGATGACAACAGCAAGAAGGTCTTCCTGGAAAAACTAAAAAAGGATGTTGAGTTTCTGG
CCCAGCTGAAGCTCATGAAATACAGTCTGCTGGTGGGAATTCATGATGTGGAGAGAGCCGAACAGGAGGA
AGTGGAGTGTGAGGAGAACGATGGGGAGGAGGAGGGCGAGAGCGATGGCACCCACCCGGTGGGAACCCCC
CCAGATAGCCCCGGGAATACACTGAACAGCTCACCACCCCTGGCTCCCGGGGAGTTCGATCCGAACATCG
ACGTCTATGGAATTAAGTGCCATGAAAACTCGCCTAGGAAGGAGGTGTACTTCATGGCAATTATTGACAT
CCTTACTCATTATGATGCAAAAAAGAAAGCTGCCCATGCTGCAAAAACTGTTAAACATGGCGCTGGCGCG
GAGATCTCCACCGTGAACCCAGAACAGTATTCAAAGCGCTTTTTGGACTTTATTGGCCACATCTTGACGT
AAGGATCCACCGGATCTAGATAACTGATCATAATCAGCCATACCACATTTGTAGAGGTTTTACTTGCTTT
AAAAAACCTCCCACACCTCCCCCTGAACCTGAAACATAAAATGAATGCAATTGTTGTTGTTAACTTGTTT
ATTGCAGCTTATAATGGTTACAAATAAAGCAATAGCATCACAAATTTCACAAATAAAGCATTTTTTTCAC
TGCATTCTAGTTGTGGTTTGTCCAAACTCATCAATGTATCTTAACGCGTAAATTGTAAGCGTTAATATTT
TGTTAAAATTCGCGTTAAATTTTTGTTAAATCAGCTCATTTTTTAACCAATAGGCCGAAATCGGCAAAAT
CCCTTATAAATCAAAAGAATAGACCGAGATAGGGT
[37 nt withheld, positions 5916-5952]
AAAGAACGTGGACTCCAACGTCAAAGG
[49 nt withheld, positions 5980-6028]
T
[91 nt withheld, positions 6030-6120]
G
[124 nt withheld, positions 6122-6245]
CAGGTGGCACTTTTCGGGGAAATGTGCGCGGAACCCCTATTTGTTTATTTTTCTAAATACATTCAAATAT
GTATCCGCTCATGAGACAATAACCCTGATAAATGCTTCAATA
